>Addgene plasmid #217214 | pCMV-Tigger17c | addgene full sequence | sequence record 444792 | Addgene NGS Result
GACATTGATTATTGACTAGTTATTAATAGTAATCAATTACGGGGTCATTAGTTCATAGCCCATATATGGA
GTTCCGCGTTACATAACTTACGGTAAATGGCCCGCCTGGCTGACCGCCCAACGACCCCCGCCCATTGACG
TCAATAATGACGTATGTTCCCATAGTAACGCCAATAGGGACTTTCCATTGACGTCAATGGGTGGAGTATT
TACGGTAAACTGCCCACTTGGCAGTACATCAAGTGTATCATATGCCAAGTACGCCCCCTATTGACGTCAA
TGACGGTAAATGGCCCGCCTGGCATTATGCCCAGTACATGACCTTATGGGACTTTCCTACTTGGCAGTAC
ATCTACGTATTAGTCATCGCTATTACCATGGTGATGCGGTTTTGGCAGTACATCAATGGGCGTGGATAGC
GGTTTGACTCACGGGGATTTCCAAGTCTCCACCCCATTGACGTCAATGGGAGTTTGTTTTGGCACCAAAA
TCAACGGGACTTTCCAAAATGTCGTAACAACTCCGCCCCATTGACGCAAATGGGCGGTAGGCGTGTACGG
TGGGAGGTCTATATAAGCAGAGCTCTCTGGCTAACTAGAGAACCCACTGCTTACTGGCTTATCGAAATTA
ATACGACTCACTATAGGGAGACCCAAGCTTGGTACCGAGCTCGGATCCACTAGTAACGGCCGCCAGTGTG
CTGGAATTCGCCGCCACCATGCGTCGTGCGGCAAAAAATCTGAGCCGCCCGACCCGTACTTTTCCTGCGG
AAGTGGAACAGGGCGATGCGTTACCGAGCTGTTTCAGCAGCCATACCGTGAACAAGTGCCCGTTTCGCGG
TTTATTCAGCGCGACCTTTTTCGCGTTCCTGTGCTTTCTGCTGGTGATTAGCCTGTTCAAAATGGCGCCG
AAGCGCAGCGCAGAAGTTTTAAGCAGCGTGCCGAAACGCAAGAAAGCGGTGATGTGCCTGACCGAAAAAA
TCCGCGTGCTGGATAAATTACGCAGCGGCATGAGCTATTCAGCGGTGGGCCGCGAATTTAACGTGAACGA
AAGCACCATTCGCTACATTCAGAAGAAGGAAGAGGAAATTCGCCGTAGCGTTCGTGAAGCGGCACCTGAA
AGCGCAAAGGTGACCAGCATCGTGCGCGATGAAGCCATGGAGAAGATGGAGAAGCGCCTGAACCTGTGGA
TTCATGAAATGACCACCGATAAAAAAAGCGTGGTGGATAGCATAGTGGTGCGCCTGAAAGCCAAAGAGAT
TTACGGCCATGTGACCCAGGGTCAGGAAAACGTGAAGCCTTTTAGCGCGAGCGCAGGTTGGCTGGCGCGT
TTTAAACGCCGCTATGGCGTGAAGAACGTGAAGCTGGCAGGTGAAGCGGGTAGCGCAGATCAAGAAGCGG
CCGAAGAGTTCCTGAAATACCTGCTGAGCGTGATCCAGGAAAAAGGCTATGTGGAGGAACAGGTGTTCAA
CGCGGATGAAACCGGCCTGTTTTATAAAGATGTGGGCAAACGCACCTACATTACCCAGATGGCGAGCAAA
GCCCCGGGCTTCAAAAGCTTTAAGGATCACGCCATCAACTATCTGTGATGAGCGGCCGCTCGAGCATGCA
TCTAGAGGGCCCTATTCTATAGTGTCACCTAAATGCTAGAGCTCGCTGATCAGCCTCGACTGTGCCTTCT
AGTTGCCAGCCATCTGTTGTTTGCCCCTCCCCCGTGCCTTCCTTGACCCTGGAAGGTGCCACTCCCACTG
TCCTTTCCTAATAAAATGAGGAAATTGCATCGCATTGTCTGAGTAGGTGTCATTCTATTCTGGGGGGTGG
GGTGGGGCAGGACAGCAAGGGGGAGGATTGGGAAGACAATAGCAGGCATGCTGGGGATGCGGTGGGCTCT
ATGGCTTCTGAGGCGGAAAGAACCAGCTGGGGCTCTAGGGGGTATCCCC
[124 nt withheld, positions 1940-2063]
C
[91 nt withheld, positions 2065-2155]
A
[49 nt withheld, positions 2157-2205]
CCTTTGACGTTGGAGTCCACGTTCTTT
[37 nt withheld, positions 2233-2269]
ACCCTATCTCGGTCTATTCTTTTGATTTATAAGGGATTTTGCCGATTTCGGCCTATTGGTTAAAAAATGA
GCTGATTTAACAAAAATTTAACGCGAATTAATTCTGTGGAATGTGTGTCAGTTAGGGTGTGGAAAGTCCC
CAGGCTCCCCAGCAGGCAGAAGTATGCAAAGCATGCATCTCAATTAGTCAGCAACCAGGTGTGGAAAGTC
CCCAGGCTCCCCAGCAGGCAGAAGTATGCAAAGCATGCATCTCAATTAGTCAGCAACCATAGTCCCGCCC
CTAACTCCGCCCATCCCGCCCCTAACTCCGCCCAGTTCCGCCCATTCTCCGCCCCATGGCTGACTAATTT
TTTTTATTTATGCAGAGGCCGAGGCCGCCTCTGCCTCTGAGCTATTCCAGAAGTAGTGAGGAGGCTTTTT
TGGAGGCCTAGGCTTTTGCAAAAAGCTCCCCGAAATGACCGACCAAGCGACGCCCAACCTGCCATCACGA
GATTTCGATTCCACCGCCGCCTTCTATGAAAGGTTGGGCTTCGGAATCGTTTTCCGGGACGCCGGCTGGA
TGATCCTCCAGCGCGGGGATCTCATGCTGGAGTTCTTCGCCCACCCCAACTTGTTTATTGCAGCTTATAA
TGGTTACAAATAAAGCAATAGCATCACAAATTTCACAAATAAAGCATTTTTTTCACTGCATTCTAGTTGT
GGTTTGTCCAAACTCATCAATGTATCTTATCATGTCTGTATACCGTCGACCTCTAGCTAGAGCTTGGCGT
AATCATGGTCATAGCTGTTTCCTGTGTGAAATTGTTATCCGCTCACAATTCCACACAACATACGAGCCGG
AAGCATAAAGTGTAAAGCCTGGGGTGCCTAATGAGTGAGCTAACTCACATTAATTGCGTTGCGCTCACTG
CCCGCTTTCCAGTCGGGAAACCTGTCGTGCCAGCTGCATTAATGAATCGGCCAACGCGCGGGGAGAGGCG
GTTTGCGTATTGGGCGCTCTTCCGCTTCCTCGCTCACTGACTCGCTGCGCTCGGTCGTTCGGCTGCGGCG
AGCGGTATCAGCTCACTCAAAGGCGGTAATACGGTTATCCACAGAATCAGGGGATAACGCAGGAAAGAAC
ATGTGAGCAAAAGGCCAGCAAAAGGCCAGGAACCGTAAAAAGGCCGCGTTGCTGGCGTTTTTCCATAGGC
TCCGCCCCCCTGACGAGCATCACAAAAATCGACGCTCAAGTCAGAGGTGGCGAAACCCGACAGGACTATA
AAGATACCAGGCGTTTCCCCCTGGAAGCTCCCTCGTGCGCTCTCCTGTTCCGACCCTGCCGCTTACCGGA
TACCTGTCCGCCTTTCTCCCTTCGGGAAGCGTGGCGCTTTCTCATAGCTCACGCTGTAGGTATCTCAGTT
CGGTGTAGGTCGTTCGCTCCAAGCTGGGCTGTGTGCACGAACCCCCCGTTCAGCCCGACCGCTGCGCCTT
ATCCGGTAACTATCGTCTTGAGTCCAACCCGGTAAGACACGACTTATCGCCACTGGCAGCAGCCACTGGT
AACAGGATTAGCAGAGCGAGGTATGTAGGCGGTGCTACAGAGTTCTTGAAGTGGTGGCCTAACTACGGCT
ACACTAGAAGAACAGTATTTGGTATCTGCGCTCTGCTGAAGCCAGTTACCTTCGGAAAAAGAGTTGGTAG
CTCTTGATCCGGCAAACAAACCACCGCTGGTAGCGGTGGTTTTTTTGTTTGCAAGCAGCAGATTACGCGC
AGAAAAAAAGGATCTCAAGAAGATCCTTTGATCTTTTCTACGGGGTCTGACGCTCAGTGGAACGAAAACT
CACGTTAAGGGATTTTGGTCATGAGATTATCAAAAAGGATCTTCACCTAGATCCTTTTAAATTAAAAATG
AAGTTTTAAATCAATCTAAAGTATATATGAGTAAACTTGGTCTGACAGTTACCAATGCTTAATCAGTGAG
GCACCTATCTCAGCGATCTGTCTATTTCGTTCATCCATAGTTGCCTGACTCCCCGTCGTGTAGATAACTA
CGATACGGGAGGGCTTACCATCTGGCCCCAGTGCTGCAATGATACCGCGAGACCCACGCTCACCGGCTCC
AGATTTATCAGCAATAAACCAGCCAGCCGGAAGGGCCGAGCGCAGAAGTGGTCCTGCAACTTTATCCGCC
TCCATCCAGTCTATTAATTGTTGCCGGGAAGCTAGAGTAAGTAGTTCGCCAGTTAATAGTTTGCGCAACG
TTGTTGCCATTGCTACAGGCATCGTGGTGTCACGCTCGTCGTTTGGTATGGCTTCATTCAGCTCCGGTTC
CCAACGATCAAGGCGAGTTACATGATCCCCCATGTTGTGCAAAAAAGCGGTTAGCTCCTTCGGTCCTCCG
ATCGTTGTCAGAAGTAAGTTGGCCGCAGTGTTATCACTCATGGTTATGGCAGCACTGCATAATTCTCTTA
CTGTCATGCCATCCGTAAGATGCTTTTCTGTGACTGGTGAGTACTCAACCAAGTCATTCTGAGAATAGTG
TATGCGGCGACCGAGTTGCTCTTGCCCGGCGTCAATACGGGATAATACCGCGCCACATAGCAGAACTTTA
AAAGTGCTCATCATTGGAAAACGTTCTTCGGGGCGAAAACTCTCAAGGATCTTACCGCTGTTGAGATCCA
GTTCGATGTAACCCACTCGTGCACCCAACTGATCTTCAGCATCTTTTACTTTCACCAGCGTTTCTGGGTG
AGCAAAAACAGGAAGGCAAAATGCCGCAAAAAAGGGAATAAGGGCGACACGGAAATGTTGAATACTCATA
CTCTTCCTTTTTCAATATTATTGAAGCATTTATCAGGGTTATTGTCTCATGAGCGGATACATATTTGAAT
GTATTTAGAAAAATAAACAAATAGGGGTTCCGCGCACATTTCCCCGAAAAGTGCCACCTGACGTCGACGG
ATCGGGAGATCTCCCGATCCCCTATGGTGCACTCTCAGTACAATCTGCTCTGATGCCGCATAGTTAAGCC
AGTATCTGCTCCCTGCTTGTGTGTTGGAGGTCGCTGAGTAGTGCGCGAGCAAAATTTAAGCTACAACAAG
GCAAGGCTTGACCGACAATTGCATGAAGAATCTGCTTAGGGTTAGGCGTTTTGCGCTGCTTCGCGATGTA
CGGGCCAGATATACGCGTT
Features (pLannotate 1.2.2; 19 found; start..end, strand, type, name):
      1..380     +  enhancer       CMV enhancer: human cytomegalovirus immediate early enhancer
    381..584     +  promoter       CMV promoter: human cytomegalovirus (CMV) immediate early promoter
    580..613     +  LTR            5' LTR (truncated) (fragment): truncated 5' long terminal repeat (LTR) from HIV-1
    629..647     +  promoter       T7 promoter: promoter for bacteriophage T7 RNA polymerase
   1626..1644    -  promoter       SP6 promoter: promoter for bacteriophage SP6 RNA polymerase
   1670..1894    +  polyA_signal   bGH poly(A) signal: bovine growth hormone polyadenylation signal
   1898..1919    +  promoter       SV40 promoter (fragment): SV40 enhancer and early promoter
   1940..2368    +  rep_origin     f1 ori (sequence partly withheld): f1 bacteriophage origin of replication; arrow indicates direction of (+) strand synthesis
   2382..2711    +  promoter       SV40 promoter: SV40 enhancer and early promoter
   2724..2882    +  CDS            ble (fragment): BLE_KLEPN - Experimental evidence at protein level: Swiss-Prot protein existence level 1. Binding protein with a strong affinity to the bleomycin family of antibiotics. Binds to CL990; an antimitotic-antibiotic compound. From Klebsiella pneumoniae.
   2877..2998    +  polyA_signal   SV40 poly(A) signal: SV40 polyadenylation signal
   3071..3087    -  protein_bind   lac operator: The lac repressor binds to the lac operator to inhibit transcription in E. coli. This inhibition can be relieved by adding lactose or isopropyl-β-D-thiogalactopyranoside (IPTG). lac repressor encoded by lacI
   3095..3125    -  promoter       lac promoter: promoter for the E. coli lac operon
   3140..3161    -  protein_bind   CAP binding site: CAP binding activates transcription in the presence of cAMP. E. coli catabolite activator protein
   3174..3266    -  CDS            lacI (fragment): lac repressor; lacI; The lac repressor binds to the lac operator to inhibit transcription in E. coli. This inhibition can be relieved by adding lactose or isopropyl-β-D-thiogalactopyranoside (IPTG).
   3449..4037    -  rep_origin     ori: high-copy-number ColE1/pMB1/pBR322/pUC origin of replication
   4208..5068    -  CDS            AmpR: β-lactamase; bla; confers resistance to ampicillin, carbenicillin, and related antibiotics
   5069..5173    -  promoter       AmpR promoter: bla
   5232..5284    -  misc_feature   bom (fragment): basis of mobility region from pBR322
