[The description below was written by a language model from this plasmid's Addgene catalogue record and pLannotate feature annotations shown in this document.]
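Description:
pCMV-Tigger17c is a 5,438 nt mammalian expression plasmid built on a pCMV backbone for producing the Tigger17c transposase in cultured mammalian cells. It is maintained in E. coli through a high-copy ColE1/pUC-type origin and selected with ampicillin via the β-lactamase gene under its own promoter. An f1 origin is also present, which in principle allows single-stranded DNA production. Small remnants of lac regulatory elements and a pBR322 bom fragment are backbone leftovers with no evident functional role.

The expression cassette consists of the human cytomegalovirus immediate-early enhancer and promoter, followed by a T7 promoter, the insert region, an antisense SP6 promoter and the bovine growth hormone polyadenylation signal. The automated annotation does not label the transposase coding sequence. The roughly 1 kb unannotated interval between the T7 and SP6 promoters is presumably where the insert, listed as synthetic, resides. The flanking phage promoters could serve for in vitro transcription or as sequencing primer sites. No epitope tags or reporters are annotated, and the cloning sites are recorded as unknown.

Downstream, an SV40 early promoter precedes only a short fragment of a bleomycin-family resistance gene and an SV40 poly(A) signal, so the plasmid does not appear to carry an intact mammalian selection marker and is best suited to transient transfection.

The plasmid comes from a large survey that tested DNA transposons for activity in human cells as potential genome engineering tools. In that kind of work, such a plasmid would typically act as the helper supplying transposase in trans to mobilise a cognate transposon from a separate donor construct, although the record does not describe the partner plasmid.
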