Addgene plasmid #217214: pCMV-Tigger17c
Purpose: Mammalian expression vector for expression of Tigger17c transposase (CMV promoter)
Depositing lab: Yong E Zhang. Depositing organization: Institute of Zoology, Chinese Academy of Sciences. Publication: Heterologous survey of 130 DNA transposons in human cells highlights their functional divergence and expands the genome engineering toolbox. Zhang T, Tan S, Tang N, Li Y, Zhang C, Sun J, Guo Y, Gao H, Cai Y, Sun W, Wang C, Fu L, Ma H, Wu Y, Hu X, Zhang X, Gee P, Yan W, Zhao Y, Chen Q, Guo B, Wang H, Zhang YE. Cell. 2024 Jul 11;187(14):3741-3760.e30. doi: 10.1016/j.cell.2024.05.007. Epub 2024 Jun 5. PubMed 38843831.
Backbone
  Vector backbone: pCMV
  Vector type: Mammalian Expression
Growth in bacteria
  Bacterial resistance: Ampicillin, 100 μg/mL
  Growth temperature: 37°C
  Growth strain: DH5alpha
  Copy number: High Copy
Gene/Insert
  Gene/Insert name: Tigger17c transposase
  Species: Synthetic
  Cloning method: Restriction Enzyme; 5′ cloning site Unknown (unknown if destroyed); 3′ cloning site Unknown (unknown if destroyed)
Terms and licenses: Academic/Nonprofit Terms; Industry Terms: Not Available to Industry
How to cite: pCMV-Tigger17c was a gift from Yong E Zhang (Addgene plasmid # 217214 ; http://n2t.net/addgene:217214 ; RRID:Addgene_217214)
